Addgene plasmid #34870: pCFJ355 - MCS(ttTi14024, X)
Depositing lab: Erik Jorgensen. Depositing organization: University of Utah. Publication: Improved Mos1-mediated transgenesis in C. elegans. Frokjaer-Jensen C, Davis MW, Ailion M, Jorgensen EM. Nat Methods. 2012 Jan 30;9(2):117-8. doi: 10.1038/nmeth.1865. PubMed 22290181.
Backbone
  Vector backbone: pDESTR4-R3
  Modifications to backbone: Removal of M13F and M13R primer sites
  Vector type: Worm targeting
Growth in bacteria
  Bacterial resistance: Ampicillin, 100 μg/mL
  Growth temperature: 37°C
  Growth strain: Top10
  Copy number: High Copy
Gene/Insert
  Gene/Insert name: ttTi14024 targeting
  Species: C. elegans (nematode)
  Cloning method: Gateway Cloning
  Sequencing primers: 5′ M13F; 3′ M13R
Terms and licenses: Academic/Nonprofit Terms; Industry Terms: Not Available to Industry
How to cite: pCFJ355 - MCS(ttTi14024, X) was a gift from Erik Jorgensen (Addgene plasmid # 34870 ; http://n2t.net/addgene:34870 ; RRID:Addgene_34870)
