[The description below was written by a language model from this plasmid's Addgene catalogue record and pLannotate feature annotations shown in this document.]
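Description:
pCFJ355 - MCS(ttTi14024, X) is a C. elegans targeting vector for Mos1-mediated single-copy insertion (MosSCI), designed to place transgenes at the ttTi14024 Mos1 transposon site on chromosome X. It was assembled by Gateway cloning in a pDESTR4-R3 backbone from which the M13F and M13R primer sites were removed. The roughly 8.9 kb plasmid is propagated in E. coli through a high-copy ColE1/pUC-type origin and selected with ampicillin via the bla gene and its promoter. Short remnants of bom, rop and lacZα from the backbone are also detected.

The feature table shows the footprint of a multisite Gateway assembly, with attB4, attB1, attB2 and attB3 sites dividing the insert into three segments. The outer segments (attB4 to attB1 and attB2 to attB3) carry no annotated features. They are presumably the left and right genomic homology arms flanking the ttTi14024 insertion site, although the annotation does not label them as such. The central segment between attB1 and attB2 contains an unc-119 coding sequence, which is the standard positive selection marker in this system because it rescues the movement and dauer defects of unc-119 mutant worms. By its name the plasmid also carries a multiple cloning site for inserting a transgene of interest, though the table does not annotate it. The very short hits to Rac1 and the P element 5' end are most likely spurious matches.

In use, a transgene is cloned into the MCS and the plasmid is injected along with a source of Mos1 transposase. Excision of the transposon creates a double-strand break that is repaired from the plasmid template, copying the unc-119 marker and the transgene into the X-linked locus as a single copy.
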