Features (pLannotate 1.2.2; 14 found; start..end, strand, type, name):
    834..1422    +  rep_origin     ori: high-copy-number ColE1/pMB1/pBR322/pUC origin of replication
   1559..1579    +  protein_bind   attB3: mutant version of attB; core recombination site for the Gateway® BP reaction BP Clonase™
   3115..3132    +  CDS            Rac1 (fragment): human Rac family small GTPase 1
   4009..4033    +  protein_bind   attB2: mutant version of attB; recombination site for the Gateway® BP reaction BP Clonase™
   4252..4269    +  CDS            lacZα (fragment): LacZα fragment of β-galactosidase; lacZ fragment
   4538..5380    -  CDS            unc-119: UN119_CAEEL - Experimental evidence at protein level: Swiss-Prot protein existence level 1. Myristoyl-binding protein that acts as a cargo adapter: specifically binds the myristoyl moiety of a subset of N-terminally myristoylated proteins and is required for their localization. Plays a key role in ciliary membrane localization of proteins. Required for the establishment or function of the nervous system. From Caenorhabditis elegans.
   5491..5508    +  misc_feature   P element 5' end (fragment): No description available
   6366..6390    -  protein_bind   attB1: mutant version of attB; recombination site for the Gateway® BP reaction BP Clonase™
   8150..8170    -  protein_bind   attB4: mutant version of attB; core recombination site for the Gateway® BP reaction BP Clonase™
   8185..8302    +  CDS            lacZα (fragment): LacZα fragment of β-galactosidase; lacZ fragment
   8308..8407    -  misc_feature   bom (fragment): basis of mobility region from pBR322
   8509..8544    -  CDS            rop (fragment): Rop protein, which maintains plasmids at low copy number; rop
   8639..8743    +  promoter       AmpR promoter: bla
   8744..663     +  CDS            AmpR (across the origin): β-lactamase; bla; confers resistance to ampicillin, carbenicillin, and related antibiotics
>Addgene plasmid #34870 | pCFJ355 - MCS(ttTi14024, X) | depositor full sequence | sequence record 42171 | pCFJ355 - MCS(ttTi14024, X) sequence 8941 bps
ATGAGCACTTTTAAAGTTCTGCTATGTGGCGCGGTATTATCCCGTATTGACGCCGGGCAAGAGCAACTCG
GTCGCCGCATACACTATTCTCAGAATGACTTGGTTGAGTACTCACCAGTCACAGAAAAGCATCTTACGGA
TGGCATGACAGTAAGAGAATTATGCAGTGCTGCCATAACCATGAGTGATAACACTGCGGCCAACTTACTT
CTGACAACGATCGGAGGACCGAAGGAGCTAACCGCTTTTTTGCACAACATGGGGGATCATGTAACTCGCC
TTGATCGTTGGGAACCGGAGCTGAATGAAGCCATACCAAACGACGAGCGTGACACCACGATGCCTGTAGC
AATGGCAACAACGTTGCGCAAACTATTAACTGGCGAACTACTTACTCTAGCTTCCCGGCAACAATTAATA
GACTGGATGGAGGCGGATAAAGTTGCAGGACCACTTCTGCGCTCGGCCCTTCCGGCTGGCTGGTTTATTG
CTGATAAATCTGGAGCCGGTGAGCGTGGGTCTCGCGGTATCATTGCAGCACTGGGGCCAGATGGTAAGCC
CTCCCGTATCGTAGTTATCTACACGACGGGGAGTCAGGCAACTATGGATGAACGAAATAGACAGATCGCT
GAGATAGGTGCCTCACTGATTAAGCATTGGTAACTGTCAGACCAAGTTTACTCATATATACTTTAGATTG
ATTTAAAACTTCATTTTTAATTTAAAAGGATCTAGGTGAAGATCCTTTTTGATAATCTCATGACCAAAAT
CCCTTAACGTGAGTTTTCGTTCCACTGAGCGTCAGACCCCGTAGAAAAGATCAAAGGATCTTCTTGAGAT
CCTTTTTTTCTGCGCGTAATCTGCTGCTTGCAAACAAAAAAACCACCGCTACCAGCGGTGGTTTGTTTGC
CGGATCAAGAGCTACCAACTCTTTTTCCGAAGGTAACTGGCTTCAGCAGAGCGCAGATACCAAATACTGT
CCTTCTAGTGTAGCCGTAGTTAGGCCACCACTTCAAGAACTCTGTAGCACCGCCTACATACCTCGCTCTG
CTAATCCTGTTACCAGTGGCTGCTGCCAGTGGCGATAAGTCGTGTCTTACCGGGTTGGACTCAAGACGAT
AGTTACCGGATAAGGCGCAGCGGTCGGGCTGAACGGGGGGTTCGTGCACACAGCCCAGCTTGGAGCGAAC
GACCTACACCGAACTGAGATACCTACAGCGTGAGCTATGAGAAAGCGCCACGCTTCCCGAAGGGAGAAAG
GCGGACAGGTATCCGGTAAGCGGCAGGGTCGGAACAGGAGAGCGCACGAGGGAGCTTCCAGGGGGAAACG
CCTGGTATCTTTATAGTCCTGTCGGGTTTCGCCACCTCTGACTTGAGCGTCGATTTTTGTGATGCTCGTC
AGGGGGGCGGAGCCTATGGAAAAACGCCAGCAACGCGGCCTTTTTACGGTTCCTGGTCTTTTGCTGGCCT
TTTGCTCACATGTTCTTTCCTGCGTTATCCCCTGATTCTGTGGATAACCGTATTACCGCCTTTGAGTGAG
CTGATACCATCGAATTATCAACTATGTATAATAAAGTTGGGGGATGAAGTTTAAAGGTTGAGTAGCGCAT
GTGGGGAAACTGTTAAAAACCACTCCTTTGGTCCTAAAATATTCAAATATCATAATAAAAATTTTCAAAA
AATTTTTGAATTTTTTTTATTTCCTGTCAAAAAATGACAATTACTCAGTTTTTGCCACTCATAATTTTGG
AAGACGACCAAAAAAAACATTTTTTTCTACATTTTTTATATTTTAATTTTGTTTTGATTACTTGTATTGA
AACATTGTAAGGGTCGGAACATGCGACATTGCTTTGGATTTCCTCAAAAGCTCATATTTTTCAAAATTTG
GCAATTTGCCAAAGCTCCGAAATTATGAAAAAATCTGAAAATTTTCGGAGTGTTTTGTTATGATATTTGG
TTGTTTTAGGTCATTATAATTGTACTTAGACTAAATCCCTACTGGCGCTACTCCACCTTTAAAACTGAAA
AACTTTAAACTCAAAATTCGTAGTTTTTAGATTATGTTTTAGTGTTCAATTGAGAACCATGTGAGAAAAT
CTTTTTCAAAAAATATCAAAAATTCATAGAAAGTTAAATAAAATGCTGGCTACGCACTGGCAAGTTTATA
ATACAATGTTGTAAAAAATGATGAGCTTCTGTGATGAGCCCATTTTTCGCAAATACGTTCACTTTGAAGG
AGTTGTTGTACATACATACAGAGGTAGATTTGAAACAGTAGCTTATATATGGTCTTGTTTAAATTTTTTA
ATCTACCTAGTTTTGTTAAAAAGTTAGAGAAAAAACCGCATTCCATGAAATTAAATTAATACTGAAGTTT
CTCAAAAAGTTTGATGACACAATTTTTAAAATTGAAATTCCTTGTATGTTTCTTTATTATTTGGTTTTTA
ATCTAATTTTTACAGATTTAGCGTTAATTGATAAAAAATTCATCGCAATGGCCGAGTAGAATTGAAATCT
TTTTTTTAAATTTTTCTAACTTTTTAAATGATTTTTTTTCCATTTCACGCTTAGTTTTATTGAGTTTTCC
GTTTTCTGAAAATTAGTTTCAATGGGTTTTTGAAATGTGACGTCATCTTAGAAAAACCGGAGAAGGTCAT
TTAAATTTTCAGAAAAACAGAAAACTACAAAAAATGATGGGTCTGGGACATCAGCCATACGAAATTTTTT
TCAAAATTTTAAATAAAATTTAAAAAAATAATAAAACATTTTTTAGACTTATTTTCTATATATAATATAA
CTTTAAAGTAGGGATTAAAATTTTCAAACAAATGTTTTTCTTCCATTATTTTTGTAATAAAAATTGAAAC
ATAGACAAGTCCAACCCAGAGCGAGGAAAAAAAATAATGATCGGGATAAAAAACGTTGTTTGCTGATTTG
TTGGCGGATGACACAACACAACGGCAAGTGCTCGATGAGTATCGAAAATATGCTGCTGCTGGGTTGCTCC
AACTACTGCTGAGGTTGTGCTGTGCTACTCCTGTGCCAGAAGAAACTGCGCCGTCATCACTTTACACACC
ATTCTTGCTGCCGAAGAGAAATGGCACTGCTGGATGAAGAAGAGGAAGAGAAGGCGGGTGCAGAAGAGGA
GTAGATGAAAAGATTCGTTTCTCCTACTTTTTCAATCACCAATCGATAAGCAACTAGAGTCTCAAGTCCA
AGAGTCACTTTAATGATGATGGCGAAACGACGCAAAAACAGGAGAAGCAAAGTTCAGAAGGAAATGGGGG
GGATCAATCAAATGTTACTTTTGACCTGAGTTTTTTATACTGTTCAATGTATTTAAAAGTGTGACATGGG
TTGGCACAGTGATAAGTATTCAAGAGAGTTTCACAATATGAACTCGTGGTGTCAGAGTGTCTCATTTCGG
TTTGATCTACAAATATCTACAAAAAATGCGGGAGTTGAGACACAGAGTTCTTAACTGATTTAAATGGCTA
AAAACGTGCTGACGTCTCATTTTTTGGGCAAAATTTGTAAGTCAAACCGTAACAACCTGACACCACGTGT
ATGAAGTATTTCAAAAAAAATGAATGGAATCTTGAACAAAAACCTTTGAAAACTTCGGTAAAATTGTTTT
ACCCTCAAAATTCGTGAAGGGAAATATTCTAATCTTCTGTTTTGTATCCAAAAACTAATCCGAGTTTTTA
GATTCTTTCTCCTAGCCTTCGTTTTTTATCCATAGAGGTAATAAAAATGTTGCAAGCTTTTATAACAAAA
AAAATATTAAAAGGTAAAATCATTCTTTTCTATGTATACTCAACGTGCCAGTTGTTGACTTATGACACAT
TTGAAATTAAATGGGTGCAAACAGACAACTTCTACAAAATTTTAAAATGTAGTGCTCGTGAAAAAGTTAT
TAAAATTTAAGAAATACAAAGCACCATTTTTTATTCTGATTCTGAAGGGTTTGAACGAATTCACAAGTTT
CCTGAAACTCACAAACAAACCACTTTGTACAAGAAAGCTGGGTCACGGGCAGGAAACAGCTATGACCATG
ATTACGCCAAGCTACGTAATACGACTCACTAGTGGGCAGATCTTCGAATGCATCGCGCGCACCGTACGTC
TCGAGGAATTCCTGCAGGATATCTGGATCCACGAAGCTTCCCATGGTGACGTCACCGGTTCTAGATACCT
AGGTGAGCTCTGGTACCCTCTAGTCAAGGCCTTAAGTGAGTCGTATTACGGACTGGCCGTCGTTTTACAC
CCGTGCAGTTGAAATTGAAAATGAGTTAAAGTTGGAGTTTTTATTGAAAACAGATTTCCGTGTGATTAGT
GTTTTTAGCGAGTGTGACAGGACAGCGAAAAAATATAGAAACAAGGGGGGAACTGAAAAGCTTAGGAATG
CATTGAACATGAGAAGGGGAAGGGGAAGGAACAAACTAGACAGGAATTATTGGAATTTAATCACATTTGG
AGTTTTTTTTCTATTCGACAGAATAATTATCCAGAACATTTTTGTATTAAATATTTATGCATCATATGAG
TAGTCGGCTTTGTTGTGCATGACGAGTTTGTTATCGACGAAATAGAAGCTGTCAGAACGAGTCTCGTTTG
GATTGTTGATCATGTCGTCCACTGAAAAAGAGATTAGTCTTTTGAATTGTACTTTTTAGAATAATGACTC
ACTGAGTTGTTGAGAGAGTTGAGGGAACTCATAGATATGTTCACAGTTGTTTCGTGAATTCGGAATACAG
AATCCGAATTCAAAGTCAAAACACTTCAGAAGGCGATCTTTGAAGAAGTGACGTTCGATCATTCGGAAAT
GATGGATTGGGATGTCTCCTACTTTGAATTCCACAGTTGCTCCGACCGTTTTGAGTTTCAAAAAGTTTGG
AGCAAATCTATAACGCACGTATCTTGCCGACTCCTGTGGCGACTCATCATTCTCCTGATCGTTCTCCGGT
TTGGCGATCTCGAAAAGCACTTGCTCAGTGTCCAGATCACGGATTTGGAACTTGGTGAACTCGATGTTAT
AGATGTTCGCAGATGGGGAGCATAAGAATCCTAAATTTATGTTTTAAACTGAAATCCAAAGGGAGCAAGA
TACCTTGAGTGATTCCCGGAAGTGCTAAAACGTCGTTCGGAGTGATTTGAGCTTTCTTCGCAAGCTCCGA
TTCCGTTGTGATTCCTTGTTCGGTGCTTGGTGGTGGCCGTGGCATCTGGAAATATGGAAAAGTTCAACAA
AAAGAAAAGAGAAAAGAATGAAATCGGATATCAAGAGTTAGTTGAGCGGTTTCTCTAGTTTTCTGAGTCT
CACCTGCGACGGGAAGGTCGCCGAGCCGGGTGGAATCGATCGTTGTTGCTCGGCTTTCATATCGGTTTGG
TTGGAAGCGGCTGAAAACGGAAAGAAGTGGAAGAAGGAAAAGAGTGTGGTGTGACAGGAAAATGGTAATT
AGAGGGTGCCAAATAACCAGCTATATTTTGTTTTTTTTTGAAAACATTTTTAAAAAGAAAAATACGATAA
TGATATCAGATGGATTTCCGGAAAACTGGTATGAAAAATTTCAACCTTTTTGAGTACATGTAATCAAAAT
ACACTTTGTAAATTATCATTTTTATTGAAACTCCACCATTTTTCTATTTATAACGCTAATAATTTGAAAA
AGAAACCTATTGCGAACCGCGGGGTGAATCCCAAAAACGAATGCGTTTTGGTGGAGTGATTGATTCGAAT
CGAAGAAGAAAAAGAAGAAGACGTGGAATAGAGAGCTCACTCTTAACCGAGCAGCACACACCGACAGAAA
AAAAAATGAAATGAATGAGGGTCTTCTTCTTCTTCTTCTTCGAATGATTGACAGAAATGGGAAAAAGAGG
AAGATTGAGAAGGGAAAAAGGAAGGAGAAAAGAAGCAGAAGAAGACGTCAGAGAGGAGAGGAACGAGCGG
AAAAGCAGCGGGCGCAAGTCATAGAAGTAGCAGAGCTGGGGAGAAGAAGACACTATCCAAGAAAGGAATG
ACGAGAGAGTATGCAAAGGGGTATAGGGTGCAGACAGAATAGGAACAGAATAACAGATGATGAGCCAAGA
AGAGTTGAAAAGGGCGATGAATTTGTCATGTAACTTAATTTGGGTCAATTTGAGCATGATGAATTGAAAT
CATCCCTTGTTGGGAGTTAATAACCGGTTTGTTATCAGAAACCCTGTAATAGAAGGGCGCCCTAACTTTG
AGCCAATTCATCCCGGTTTCTGTCAAATATATCAAAAAGTGGTCAACTGACAAATTGTTTTTGATATTAT
AATAAACATTTTATCCGTTAACAATTTTCGAATACTTTTTACAAGGACTTGGATAAATTGGCTCAAGCCT
GCTTTTTTGTACAAACTTGTATAATGTAAAATTGCAAAATCGTTAGTAGCCACACTGAAAGAGACTACAT
AAAATGAGAAACGGATATGGGAAATTTTCAACTTTTAAGCAGTCGTCATGTACGTGTTCGACATGTTCTT
TTATGTTCCCGAACCATTAAGTGTCAGCAACTACGCTGATCAAATGAAACCTAAAGTCACTAACCGTCAT
CAATTGAAAAATTAGTTTTCATTTAAGTAATAAACTGGCTGGCGTTCAGTTGAACGGATGGTTCCATCAA
CAAGTATGCAATTTCGACGAGTTCTTTGGTATTTGATATCGTTATAACAAAAGTATGCCAGAATTGTAGT
TCTGCGTTGACAACGATTCTGACGAGATCTAAAATTTTAAATCGGAAACATTTATTAAATTTTTAGTACC
TACTCACCAGCGCCAAAAACATGTTACATTGCTACTTATTAGAGTTTGGCATATTGAGGGTTTATCTGCG
AAGCTTGAGGATATGGATTAAAAAACTTCTATTTGTTTTAAGTATCAATTGAAAAGGTTCCTTTTTTTAA
ATGTACAAGCGCAGCAATACACATATAATAATTTTCAAATAAAGTTCTCGTTTTAGTACATGCTTTAAGT
TTTAAATGGGTTCTTTTCAAAAGTGCCAAATTTTGTCAAGTTTTCAAAGTCTTTTTTCAAGTTTTTTTCA
ATGTCTTAGCAACCGGAATTTTCTAATATCTTTTCTTCATTGTGGATTTTTTAACCATTAATTGTTTAAG
GTATATTTTCCGTTTATAGGTGCACCAATTCACTATCATTTGTTCATCTTTCGAAAGAAAACATATACCT
ACCAATCAATGAAGAAAATAAACGTAATAAATTACCAAAATGTGATTACAAATGATAATTATTTTCAAGA
TTGCTTCCGACCGCTGCAAACCAAACAATTTCACAAAAATTAGGGATTTTTCCAAGAATAAACAGACTTT
CCTACATCTACATTTATAGGGCCAATGTTTTGCACAAAACTAATACTACATTTTTCCGTTTTAACTTTAT
TCCACTTTCACGAATAAATACAAATTCTACACAATACGTTTCAAAAATCTATAATTTAGGCTTTTTCAGA
TCATTCTTCTCAACGAGGGAAAACCTAGAAGAGCTTATAATCTAAGAAAAATCTATAAATATATTTACTT
CTTATAAATATGGGCTTAAAATAATCAAAACTGGGATTTGTGGTGGAGGGGGAATTGGGTGGGATGAAGA
AAGAACCTACAAATGCACTAAAAGAGTTTATACATTGGGTGGCCATAAAGAACATCTAAATAAATATAGG
CAGACTGGGGGGGGGGGGTTATTGTAAGTGACAAAGTATTGCTATAGAAGAGTAGGAAAAATGTAAAGTT
TCAAATCATAGAAAAAATAAAATCAATAAATTATTGAACAAAGTGAGTTTATAAAACATGCAAATAAAAT
TATTGGGAGGTGGGGGAAAAAAAGAGAAATAGGACTCGATTGGTTGTGGAAAATTCGCCGCTGACAAAGA
AAAACACAGTTGGAACGGGAGAGAGAATGGAGAGGTGGATGAATTGACGCCTAGTTAGCGCTGGGACCAA
TGCAATCCTCAACGAGACTTGCTCAAAAGGTGGAAGAACTCGGGATATTGATTAATTTAAAAATTCTCAA
AAAAAAAAAAGAAATGCTTGATAAAACGGGGGCATTGTACAATTACTATGGGAACGGTAATAGTATGACA
AGTGAGCTAGGATGGAGATGTAAAAGCATCAACTTTTCTATACAAAGTTGATAGCTTGGCGGATCCCTGG
CGTTACCCAACTTAATCGCCTTGCAGCACATCCCCCTTTCGCCAGCTGGCGTAATAGCGAAGAGGCCCGC
ACCGATCGCCCTTCCCAACAGTTGCGCAGCCTGAATGGCGAATGGCGCCTGATGCGGTATTTTCTCCTTA
CGCATCTGTGCGGTATTTCACACCGCATATGGTGCACTCTCAGTACAATCTGCTCTGATGCCGCATAGTT
AAGCCAGCCCCGACACCCGCCAACACCCGCTGACGCGCCCTGACGGGCTTGTCTGCTCCCGGCATCCGCT
TACAGACAAGCTGTGACCGTCTCCGGGAGCTGCATGTGTCAGAGGTTTTCACCGTCATCACCGAAACGCG
CGAGACGAAAGGGCCTCGTGATACGCCTATTTTTATAGGTTAATGTCATGATAATAATGGTTTCTTAGAC
GTCAGGTGGCACTTTTCGGGGAAATGTGCGCGGAACCCCTATTTGTTTATTTTTCTAAATACATTCAAAT
ATGTATCCGCTCATGAGACAATAACCCTGATAAATGCTTCAATAATATTGAAAAAGGAAGAGTATGAGTA
TTCAACATTTCCGTGTCGCCCTTATTCCCTTTTTTGCGGCATTTTGCCTTCCTGTTTTTGCTCACCCAGA
AACGCTGGTGAAAGTAAAAGATGCTGAAGATCAGTTGGGTGCACGAGTGGGTTACATCGAACTGGATCTC
AACAGCGGTAAGATCCTTGAGAGTTTTCGCCCCGAAGAACGTTTTCCAATG
