>Addgene plasmid #34870 | pCFJ355 - MCS(ttTi14024, X) | addgene partial sequence | sequence record 68920 | M13Fwd20
TAGAGGGTACCAGAGCTCACCTAGGTATCTAGAACCGGTGACGTCACCATGGGAAGCTTCGTGGATCCAG
ATATCCTGCAGGAATTCCTCGAGACGTACGGTGCGCGCGATGCATTCGAAGATCTGCCCACTAGTGAGTC
GTATTACGTAGCTTGGCGTAATCATGGTCATAGCTGTTTCCTGCCCGTGACCCAGCTTTCTTGTACAAAG
TGGTTTGTTTGTGAGTTTCAGGAAACTTGTGAATTCGTTCAAACCCTTCAGAATCAGAATAAAAAATGGT
GCTTTGTATTTCTTAAATTTTAATAACTTTTTCACGAGCACTACATTTTAAAATTTTGTAGAAGTTGTCT
GTTTGCACCCATTTAATTTCAAATGTGTCATAAGTCAACAACTGGCACGTTGAGTATACATAGAAAAGAA
TGATTTTACCTTTTAATATTTTTTTTGTTATAAAAGCTTGCAACATTTTTATTACCTCTATGGATAAAAA
ACGAAGGCTAGGAGAAAGAATCTAAAAACTCGGATTAGTTTTTGGATACAAAACAGAAGATTAGAATATT
TCCCTTCACGAATTTTGAGGGTAAAACAATTTTACCGAAGTTTTCAAAGGTTTTTGTTCAAGATTCCATT
CATTTTTTTTGAAATACTTCATACACGTGGTGTCAGGTTGTTACGGTTTGACTTACAAATTTTGCCCAAA
AAATGAGACGTCAGCACGTTTTTAGCCATTTAAATCAGTTAAGAACTCTGTGTCTCAACTCCCGCATTTT
TTGTAGATATTTGTAGATCAAACCGAAATGAGACACTCTGACACCACGAGTTCATATTGTGAAACTCTCT
